Addgene plasmid #20042: pSB819-PKR-gib-LYS
Depositing lab: Harmit Malik. Depositing organization: Fred Hutchinson Cancer Center. Publication: Protein kinase R reveals an evolutionary model for defeating viral mimicry. Elde NC, Child SJ, Geballe AP, Malik HS. Nature. 2009 Jan 22;457(7228):485-9. doi: 10.1038/nature07529. Epub 2008 Nov 30. PubMed 19043403.
Backbone
  Vector backbone: PSB819
  Backbone size w/o insert (bp): 6400
  Vector type: Yeast Expression
  Selectable markers: URA3
Growth in bacteria
  Bacterial resistance: Ampicillin, 100 μg/mL
  Growth temperature: 37°C
  Growth strain: DH5alpha
  Copy number: High Copy
Gene/Insert
  Gene/Insert name: Protein kinase R (alt name: EIF2AK2)
  Species: N. leucogenys (white-cheeked gibbon)
  Insert size (bp): 1656
  Mutation: F394L, A492S
  GenBank ID: EU733257
  Cloning method: Restriction Enzyme; 5′ cloning site XhoI (not destroyed); 3′ cloning site NotI (not destroyed)
  Sequencing primers: 5′ n/a; 3′ M13R
Terms and licenses: Academic/Nonprofit Terms; Industry Terms: Not Available to Industry
How to cite: pSB819-PKR-gib-LYS was a gift from Harmit Malik (Addgene plasmid # 20042 ; http://n2t.net/addgene:20042 ; RRID:Addgene_20042)
