[The description below was written by a language model from this plasmid's Addgene catalogue record.]
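Description:
pSB819-PKR-gib-LYS is a yeast expression plasmid built on the pSB819 backbone (about 6.4 kb without insert). It is maintained in E. coli as a high-copy plasmid under ampicillin selection and carries URA3 as the yeast selectable marker, which allows selection in uracil-auxotrophic strains on medium lacking uracil. The record does not state the promoter driving the insert, the type of yeast replication origin or whether the vector integrates. No feature table is provided to confirm these elements.

The insert is a 1,656 bp coding sequence for protein kinase R (PKR, also known as EIF2AK2) from the white-cheeked gibbon, Nomascus leucogenys, cloned between XhoI and NotI sites that both remain intact. This version carries two amino-acid substitutions, F394L and A492S. The "LYS" suffix in the name is not explained in the record and may relate to this variant. PKR is an interferon-induced, double-stranded-RNA-activated kinase that phosphorylates the translation initiation factor eIF2α to shut down protein synthesis during viral infection. No epitope tags or reporters are listed.

The associated publication concerns PKR evolution as a model for how host proteins escape viral mimicry, so the construct was presumably made to test how specific residue changes in primate PKR affect its function or its susceptibility to viral antagonists. Yeast suits such work because active PKR generally inhibits yeast growth through eIF2α phosphorylation, giving a growth readout, although the record itself does not describe the assay.
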