>Addgene plasmid #20042 | pSB819-PKR-gib-LYS | addgene partial sequence | sequence record 25769 | 20042 with M13R
CCTCNCTAAAGGGNACAAAAGCTGGAGCTCCACCGCGGTGGCGGCCGCCTAACGTGNNNNGNNGTTCATT
TTTCTCTGGGCTTTTCTTCCACACAGTCAAGGTGCTTAGTATTTCAGATGTGTTAGGTCGGTCCTCAGGT
TTCTTTGAGAGTAATTTCTGTAGAAGAGTTTTTTCTTTTTTATCAAATACATCTGAGATGATGCCATCCC
GTAGGTCTGTGAAAAACTTTGATGTTTCATAAGCAGTGTCACATACATGAAGAAGTTCAGCAAGAATTAG
CCCCAAAGCGTAGAGGTCCACTTCCTTTCCATAGTCTTGCAAAGAAATCTGTTCTGGGCTCATGTATCGC
AAAGTTCCTGTACTCCTTGATCGCTTTCCATCATTTTTCAGAGATGTTACAAGTCCAAAGTCTCCAATCT
TTATTTGTTTTGTATCTACTAAGAATATATTACTTGGCTTAAGATCTCTATGAATTAATTTTTTTGAATG
TATATAATCCACCCCTTTTGTTATTTGTTCAAAGAGTTCCAAAGCCAAAACTTTGTCTAGTTTCTTGCCT
CTTCTATTGTCAATCCATTGCTCCAATGTCCCTTTATCACAGAATTCCATTTGGATGAAAAGGCACTTAG
TCTTTGACCTTGAACTATTTTTGCTGTTCTCAGGATCATAATCATCACTCTCAGGATCATAAGAACTGGT
CTCAGGATCATAATCAAATCCATCCCAACAGCCATTGTACTTAACAATATTTACATGATCAAGTTTTGCC
AATGCTTTTACTTCACGCTCCNCCTTCTCGCTATTA
